>Addgene plasmid #129330 | pLBS.CAG-Q2m | addgene full sequence | sequence record 273262 | Addgene NGS Result
TGTAGTCTTATGCAATACTCTTGTAGTCTTGCAACATGGTAACGATGAGTTAGCAACATGCCTTACAAGG
AGAGAAAAAGCACCGTGCATGCCGATTGGTGGAAGTAAGGTGGTACGATCGTGCCTTATTAGGAAGGCAA
CAGACGGGTCTGACATGGATTGGACGAACCACTGAATTGCCGCATTGCAGAGATATTGTATTTAAGTGCC
TAGCTCGATACATAAACGGGTCTCTCTGGTTAGACCAGATCTGAGCCTGGGAGCTCTCTGGCTAACTAGG
GAACCCACTGCTTAAGCCTCAATAAAGCTTGCCTTGAGTGCTTCAAGTAGTGTGTGCCCGTCTGTTGTGT
GACTCTGGTAACTAGAGATCCCTCAGACCCTTTTAGTCAGTGTGGAAAATCTCTAGCAGTGGCGCCCGAA
CAGGGACTTGAAAGCGAAAGGGAAACCAGAGGAGCTCTCTCGACGCAGGACTCGGCTTGCTGAAGCGCGC
ACGGCAAGAGGCGAGGGGCGGCGACTGGTGAGTACGCCAAAAATTTTGACTAGCGGAGGCTAGAAGGAGA
GAGATGGGTGCGAGAGCGTCAGTATTAAGCGGGGGAGAATTAGATCGCGATGGGAAAAAATTCGGTTAAG
GCCAGGGGGAAAGAAAAAATATAAATTAAAACATATAGTATGGGCAAGCAGGGAGCTAGAACGATTCGCA
GTTAATCCTGGCCTGTTAGAAACATCAGAAGGCTGTAGACAAATACTGGGACAGCTACAACCATCCCTTC
AGACAGGATCAGAAGAACTTAGATCATTATATAATACAGTAGCAACCCTCTATTGTGTGCATCAAAGGAT
AGAGATAAAAGACACCAAGGAAGCTTTAGACAAGATAGAGGAAGAGCAAAACAAAAGTAAGACCACCGCA
CAGCAAGCGGCCGCTGATCTTCAGACCTGGAGGAGGAGATATGAGGGACAATTGGAGAAGTGAATTATAT
AAATATAAAGTAGTAAAAATTGAACCATTAGGAGTAGCACCCACCAAGGCAAAGAGAAGAGTGGTGCAGA
GAGAAAAAAGAGCAGTGGGAATAGGAGCTTTGTTCCTTGGGTTCTTGGGAGCAGCAGGAAGCACTATGGG
CGCAGCGTCAATGACGCTGACGGTACAGGCCAGACAATTATTGTCTGGTATAGTGCAGCAGCAGAACAAT
TTGCTGAGGGCTATTGAGGCGCAACAGCATCTGTTGCAACTCACAGTCTGGGGCATCAAGCAGCTCCAGG
CAAGAATCCTGGCTGTGGAAAGATACCTAAAGGATCAACAGCTCCTGGGGATTTGGGGTTGCTCTGGAAA
ACTCATTTGCACCACTGCTGTGCCTTGGAATGCTAGTTGGAGTAATAAATCTCTGGAACAGATTTGGAAT
CACACGACCTGGATGGAGTGGGACAGAGAAATTAACAATTACACAAGCTTAATACACTCCTTAATTGAAG
AATCGCAAAACCAGCAAGAAAAGAATGAACAAGAATTATTGGAATTAGATAAATGGGCAAGTTTGTGGAA
TTGGTTTAACATAACAAATTGGCTGTGGTATATAAAATTATTCATAATGATAGTAGGAGGCTTGGTAGGT
TTAAGAATAGTTTTTGCTGTACTTTCTATAGTGAATAGAGTTAGGCAGGGATATTCACCATTATCGTTTC
AGACCCACCTCCCAACCCCGAGGGGACCCGACAGGCCCGAAGGAATAGAAGAAGAAGGTGGAGAGAGAGA
CAGAGACAGATCCATTCGATTAGTGAACGGATCTCGACGGTATCGGTTAACTTTTAAAAGAAAAGGGGGG
ATTGGGGGGTACAGTGCAGGGGAAAGAATAGTAGACATAATAGCAACAGACATACAAACTAAAGAATTAC
AAAAACAAATTACAAAATTCAAAATTTTGGGCCCTTCCAACCTTCCAACCGGTACCGGTTGGAAGGTTGG
AAGGGCCCTTCCAACCTTCCAACCGGTACCTAGTAATCAATTACGGGGTCATTAGTTCATAGCCCATATA
TGGAGTTCCGCGTTACATAACTTACGGTAAATGGCCCGCCTGGCTGACCGCCCAACGACCCCCGCCCATT
GACGTCAATAATGACGTATGTTCCCATAGTAACGCCAATAGGGACTTTCCATTGACGTCAATGGGTGGAG
TATTTACGGTAAACTGCCCACTTGGCAGTACATCAAGTGTATCATATGCCAAGTACGCCCCCTATTGACG
TCAATGACGGTAAATGGCCCGCCTGGCATTATGCCCAGTACATGACCTTATGGGACTTTCCTACTTGGCA
GTACATCTACGTATTAGTCATCGCTATTACCATGGTCGAGGTGAGCCCCACGTTCTGCTTCACTCTCCCC
ATCTCCCCCCCCTCCCCACCCCCAATTTTGTATTTATTTATTTTTTAATTATTTTGTGCAGCGATGGGGG
CGGGGGGGGGGGGGGCGCGCGCCGGGGGGGGGGGGGGGGGGGGGGGGGGGGGGGGGGGCGGGGCGGAGAG
GTGCGGCGGCAGCCAATCAGAGCGGCGCGCTCCGAAAGTTTCCTTTTATGGCGAGGCGGCGGCGGCGGCG
GCCCTATAAAAAGCGAAGCGCGCGGCGGGCGGGAGTCGCTGCGCGCTGCCTTCGCCCCGTGCCCCGCTCC
GCCGCCGCCTCGCGCCGCCCGCCCCGGCTCTGACTGACCGCGTTACTCCCACAGGTGAGCGGGCGGGACG
GCCCTTCTCCTCCGGGCTGTAATTAGCGCTTGGTTTAATGACGGCTTGTTTCTTTTCTGTGGCTGCGTGA
AAGCCTTGAGGGGCTCCGGGAGGGCCCTTTGTGCGGGGGGAGCGGCTCGGGGGGTGCGTGCGTGTGTGTG
TGCGTGGGGAGCGCCGCGTGCGGCTCCGCGCTGCCCGGCGGCTGTGAGCGCTGCGGGCGCGGCGCGGGGC
TTTGTGCGCTCCGCAGTGTGCGCGAGGGGAGCGCGGCCGGGGGCGGTGCCCCGCGGTGCGGGGGGGGCTG
CGAGGGGAACAAAGGCTGCGTGCGGGGTGTGTGCGTGGGGGGGTGAGCAGGGGGTGTGGGCGCGTCGGTC
GGGCTGCAACCCCCCCTGCACCCCCCTCCCCGAGTTGCTGAGCACGGCCCGGCTTCGGGTGCGGGGCTCC
GTACGGGGCGTGGCGCGGGGCTCGCCGTGCCGGGCGGGGGGTGGCGGCAGGTGGGGGTGCCGGGCGGGGC
GGGGCCGCCTCGGGCCGGGGRGGGCTCGGGGGAGGGGCGCGGCGGCCCCCGGAGCGCCGGCGGCTGTCGA
GGCGCGGCGAGCCGCAGCCATTGCCTTTTATGGTAATCGTGCGAGAGGGCGCAGGGACTTCCTTTGTCCC
AAATCTGTGCGGAGCCGAAATCTGGGAGGCGCCGCCGCACCCCCTCTAGCGGGCGCGGGGCGAAGCGGTG
CGGCGCCGGCAGGAAGGAAATGGGCGGGGAGGGCCTTCGTGCGTCGCCGCGCCGCCGTCCCCTTCTCCCT
CTCCAGCCTCGGGGCTGTCCGCGGGGGGACGGCTGCCTTCGGGGGGGACGGGGCAGGGCGGGGTTCGGCT
TCTGGCGTGTGACCGGCGGCTCTAGAGCCTCTGCTAACCATGTTCATGCCTTCTTCTTTTTCCTACAGCT
CCTGGGCAACGTGCTGGTTATTGTGCTGTCTCATCATTTTGGCAAAGGATTCCTCGAGGTCGACGGTATC
GATAAGCTTGATATCGAATTCCTGCAGCCCGGGGGATCCACCGGTCGCCACCATGGTGAAAACTGTGAAA
GTGAATATAACAACCCCTGATGGGCCAGTCTACGACGCTGATATCGAGATGGTGTCCGTGCGGGCCGAGA
GTGGTGATCTCGGCATCCTCCCCGGTCACATTCCCACAAAGGCCCCACTGAAGATCGGAGCTGTGCGGCT
GAAGAAGGACGGCCAAACCGAGATGGTCGCAGTCTCAGGCGGCACTGTTGAAGTGCGGCCTGACCACGTT
ACCATTAATGCTCAAGCCGCTGAAACAGCCGAAGGAATCGACAAAGAGAGAGCAGAAGCCGCAAGACAGA
GGGCCCAGGAGCGGCTGAACTCTCAAACCCGTTACAACAGCCACAACGTCTATATCATGGCCGACAAGCA
GAAGAACGGCATCAAGGTGAACTTCAAGATCCGCCACAACATCGAGGACGGCAGCGTGCAGCTCGCCGAC
CACTACCAGCAGAACACCCCCATCGGCGACGGCCCCGTGCTGCTGCCCGACAACCACTACCTGAGCACCC
AGTCCAAGCTGAGCAAAGACCCCAACGAGAAGCGCGATCACATGGTCCTGCTGGAGTTCGTGACCGCCGC
CGGGATCACTCTCGGCATGGACGAGCTGTACAAGGGTGGCACCGGAGGGAGCATGGTGAGCAAGGGCGAG
GAGCTGTTCACCGGGGTGGTGCCCATCCTGGTCGAGCTGGACGGCGACGTAAACGGCCACAAGTTCAGCG
TGTCCGGCGAGGGCGAGGGCGATGCCACCTACGGCAAGCTGACCCTGAAGTTCATCTGCACCACCGGCAA
GCTGCCCGTGCCCTGGCCCACCCTCGTGACCACCCTGACCTACGGCGTGCAGTGCTTCAGCCGCTACCCC
GACCACATGAAGCAGCACGACTTCTTCAAGTCCGCCATGCCCGAAGGCTACGTCCAGGAGCGCACCATCT
TCTTCAAGGACGACGGCAACTACAAGACCCGCGCCGAGGTGAAGTTCGAGGGCGACACCCTGGTGAACCG
CATCGAGCTGAAGGGCATCGACTTCAAGGAGGACGGCAACATCCTGGGGCACAAGCTGGAGTACAACCTG
GGTGACATCGACTTCAAACGGGCCGAACTGGCGTTAAAACGCGCCATGAACCGTTTGAGCGTTGCGGAAA
TGAAGTGAGCGGCCGCGACTCTAGATCACTAGTCTCGACTCGACAATCAACCTCTGGATTACAAAATTTG
TGAAAGATTGACTGGTATTCTTAACTATGTTGCTCCTTTTACGCTATGTGGATACGCTGCTTTAATGCCT
TTGTATCATGCTATTGCTTCCCGTATGGCTTTCATTTTCTCCTCCTTGTATAAATCCTGGTTGCTGTCTC
TTTATGAGGAGTTGTGGCCCGTTGTCAGGCAACGTGGCGTGGTGTGCACTGTGTTTGCTGACGCAACCCC
CACTGGTTGGGGCATTGCCACCACCTGTCAGCTCCTTTCCGGGACTTTCGCTTTCCCCCTCCCTATTGCC
ACGGCGGAACTCATCGCCGCCTGCCTTGCCCGCTGCTGGACAGGGGCTCGGCTGTTGGGCACTGACAATT
CCGTGGTGTTGTCGGGGAAGCTGACGTCCTTTCCATGGCTGCTCGCCTGTGTTGCCACCTGGATTCTGCG
CGGGACGTCCTTCTGCTACGTCCCTTCGGCCCTCAATCCAGCGGACCTTCCTTCCCGCGGCCTGCTGCCG
GCTCTGCGGCCTCTTCCGCATCTTCGCCTTCGCCCTCAGACGAGTCGGATCTCCCTTTGGGCCGCCTCCC
CGCCTGGAATTAATTCGAGCTCGGTACCTTTAAGACCAATGACTTACAAGGCAGCTGTAGATCTTAGCCA
CTTTTTAAAAGAAAAGGGGGGACTGGAAGGGCTAATTCACTCCCAACGAAGATAAGATCTGCTTTTTGCT
TGTACTGGGTCTCTCTGGTTAGACCAGATCTGAGCCTGGGAGCTCTCTGGCTAACTAGGGAACCCACTGC
TTAAGCCTCAATAAAGCTTGCCTTGAGTGCTTCAAGTAGTGTGTGCCCGTCTGTTGTGTGACTCTGGTAA
CTAGAGATCCCTCAGACCCTTTTAGTCAGTGTGGAAAATCTCTAGCAGTAGTAGTTCATGTCATCTTATT
ATTCAGTATTTATAACTTGCAAAGAAATGAATATCAGAGAGTGAGAGGAACTTGTTTATTGCAGCTTATA
ATGGTTACAAATAAAGCAATAGCATCACAAATTTCACAAATAAAGCATTTTTTTCACTGCATTCTAGTTG
TGGTTTGTCCAAACTCATCAATGTATCTAGAGCGGCCGCCACCGCGGTGGAGCTCCAGCTTTTGTTCCCT
TTAGTGAGGGTTAATTTCGAGCTTGGCGTAATCATGGTCATAGCTGTTTCCTGTGTGAAATTGTTATCCG
CTCACAATTCCACACAACATACGAGCCGGAAGCATAAAGTGTAAAGCCTGGGGTGCCTAATGAGTGAGCT
AACTCACATTAATTGCGTTGCGCTCACTGCCCGCTTTCCAGTCGGGAAACCTGTCGTGCCAGCTGCATTA
ATGAATCGGCCAACGCGCGGGGAGAGGCGGTTTGCGTATTGGGCGCTCTTCCGCTTCCTCGCTCACTGAC
TCGCTGCGCTCGGTCGTTCGGCTGCGGCGAGCGGTATCAGCTCACTCAAAGGCGGTAATACGGTTATCCA
CAGAATCAGGGGATAACGCAGGAAAGAACATGTGAGCAAAAGGCCAGCAAAAGGCCAGGAACCGTAAAAA
GGCCGCGTTGCTGGCGTTTTTCCATAGGCTCCGCCCCCCTGACGAGCATCACAAAAATCGACGCTCAAGT
CAGAGGTGGCGAAACCCGACAGGACTATAAAGATACCAGGCGTTTCCCCCTGGAAGCTCCCTCGTGCGCT
CTCCTGTTCCGACCCTGCCGCTTACCGGATACCTGTCCGCCTTTCTCCCTTCGGGAAGCGTGGCGCTTTC
TCATAGCTCACGCTGTAGGTATCTCAGTTCGGTGTAGGTCGTTCGCTCCAAGCTGGGCTGTGTGCACGAA
CCCCCCGTTCAGCCCGACCGCTGCGCCTTATCCGGTAACTATCGTCTTGAGTCCAACCCGGTAAGACACG
ACTTATCGCCACTGGCAGCAGCCACTGGTAACAGGATTAGCAGAGCGAGGTATGTAGGCGGTGCTACAGA
GTTCTTGAAGTGGTGGCCTAACTACGGCTACACTAGAAGAACAGTATTTGGTATCTGCGCTCTGCTGAAG
CCAGTTACCTTCGGAAAAAGAGTTGGTAGCTCTTGATCCGGCAAACAAACCACCGCTGGTAGCGGTGGTT
TTTTTGTTTGCAAGCAGCAGATTACGCGCAGAAAAAAAGGATCTCAAGAAGATCCTTTGATCTTTTCTAC
GGGGTCTGACGCTCAGTGGAACGAAAACTCACGTTAAGGGATTTTGGTCATGAGATTATCAAAAAGGATC
TTCACCTAGATCCTTTTAAATTAAAAATGAAGTTTTAAATCAATCTAAAGTATATATGAGTAAACTTGGT
CTGACAGTTACCAATGCTTAATCAGTGAGGCACCTATCTCAGCGATCTGTCTATTTCGTTCATCCATAGT
TGCCTGACTCCCCGTCGTGTAGATAACTACGATACGGGAGGGCTTACCATCTGGCCCCAGTGCTGCAATG
ATACCGCGAGACCCACGCTCACCGGCTCCAGATTTATCAGCAATAAACCAGCCAGCCGGAAGGGCCGAGC
GCAGAAGTGGTCCTGCAACTTTATCCGCCTCCATCCAGTCTATTAATTGTTGCCGGGAAGCTAGAGTAAG
TAGTTCGCCAGTTAATAGTTTGCGCAACGTTGTTGCCATTGCTACAGGCATCGTGGTGTCACGCTCGTCG
TTTGGTATGGCTTCATTCAGCTCCGGTTCCCAACGATCAAGGCGAGTTACATGATCCCCCATGTTGTGCA
AAAAAGCGGTTAGCTCCTTCGGTCCTCCGATCGTTGTCAGAAGTAAGTTGGCCGCAGTGTTATCACTCAT
GGTTATGGCAGCACTGCATAATTCTCTTACTGTCATGCCATCCGTAAGATGCTTTTCTGTGACTGGTGAG
TACTCAACCAAGTCATTCTGAGAATAGTGTATGCGGCGACCGAGTTGCTCTTGCCCGGCGTCAATACGGG
ATAATACCGCGCCACATAGCAGAACTTTAAAAGTGCTCATCATTGGAAAACGTTCTTCGGGGCGAAAACT
CTCAAGGATCTTACCGCTGTTGAGATCCAGTTCGATGTAACCCACTCGTGCACCCAACTGATCTTCAGCA
TCTTTTACTTTCACCAGCGTTTCTGGGTGAGCAAAAACAGGAAGGCAAAATGCCGCAAAAAAGGGAATAA
GGGCGACACGGAAATGTTGAATACTCATACTCTTCCTTTTTCAATATTATTGAAGCATTTATCAGGGTTA
TTGTCTCATGAGCGGATACATATTTGAATGTATTTAGAAAAATAAACAAATAGGGGTTCCGCGCACATTT
CCCCGAAAAGTGCCACCTAAATTGTAAGCGTTAATATTTTGTTAAAATTCGCGTTAAATTTTTGTTAAAT
CAGCTCATTTTTTAACCAATAGGCCGAAATCGGCAAAATCCCTTATAAATCAAAAGAATAGACCGAGATA
GGGT
[37 nt withheld, positions 8405-8441]
AAAGAACGTGGACTCCAACGTCAAAGG
[49 nt withheld, positions 8469-8517]
T
[91 nt withheld, positions 8519-8609]
G
[124 nt withheld, positions 8611-8734]
CCCATTCGCCATTCAGGCTGCGCAACTGTTGGGAAGGGCGATCGGTGCGGGCCTCTTCGCTATTACGCCA
GCTGGCGAAAGGGGGATGTGCTGCAAGGCGATTAAGTTGGGTAACGCCAGGGTTTTCCCAGTCACGACGT
TGTAAAACGACGGCCAGTGAATTGTAATACGACTCACTATAGGGCGAATTGGGTACCACGCG
Features (pLannotate 1.2.2; 30 found; start..end, strand, type, name):
      1..227     +  promoter       RSV promoter: Rous sarcoma virus enhancer/promoter
    228..408     +  LTR            5' LTR (truncated): truncated 5' long terminal repeat (LTR) from HIV-1
    455..580     +  misc_feature   HIV-1 Ψ: packaging signal of human immunodeficiency virus type 1
    564..927     +  CDS            HIV-1 gag (fragment): gag protein from human immunodeficiency virus 1; gag
   1073..1306    +  misc_feature   RRE: The Rev response element (RRE) of HIV-1 allows for Rev-dependent mRNA export from the nucleus to the cytoplasm.
   1683..1783    +  CDS            Rev (fragment): human immunodeficiency virus 1 (HIV-1) Rev protein; rev; enhances nuclear export of unspliced and incompletely spliced viral mRNAs
   1802..1918    +  misc_feature   cPPT/CTS: central polypurine tract and central termination sequence of HIV-1
   2041..2344    +  enhancer       CMV enhancer: human cytomegalovirus immediate early enhancer
   2346..2621    +  promoter       chicken β-actin promoter: No description available
   2622..3638    +  intron         chimeric intron: chimera between introns from chicken β-actin and rabbit β-globin
   3692..3751    -  misc_feature   MCS (fragment): pBluescript multiple cloning site
   3769..4089    +  CDS            atpC (fragment): ATPE_BACSU - Experimental evidence at protein level: Swiss-Prot protein existence level 1. Produces ATP from ADP in the presence of a proton gradient across the membrane. From Bacillus subtilis (strain 168).
   4105..4827    +  CDS            cEGFP: cEGFP is a basic (constitutively fluorescent) green fluorescent protein published in 2008, derived from Aequorea victoria.
   4834..4905    +  CDS            atpC (fragment): ATPE_BACP3 - Experimental evidence at protein level: Swiss-Prot protein existence level 1. Produces ATP from ADP in the presence of a proton gradient across the membrane. From Bacillus sp. (strain PS3).
   4945..5533    +  misc_feature   WPRE: woodchuck hepatitis virus posttranscriptional regulatory element
   5554..5691    +  CDS            nef (fragment): NEF_HV1LA - Experimental evidence at protein level: Swiss-Prot protein existence level 1. Extracellular Nef protein targets CD4(+) T-lymphocytes for apoptosis by interacting with CXCR4 surface receptors. From Human immunodeficiency virus type 1 group M subtype B (isolate Lai) (HIV-1).
   5677..5857    +  LTR            5' LTR (truncated): truncated 5' long terminal repeat (LTR) from HIV-1
   5929..6010    +  polyA_signal   SV40 poly(A) signal: SV40 polyadenylation signal
   6046..6075    -  misc_feature   MCS (fragment): pBluescript multiple cloning site
   6088..6106    -  promoter       T3 promoter: promoter for bacteriophage T3 RNA polymerase
   6151..6167    -  protein_bind   lac operator: The lac repressor binds to the lac operator to inhibit transcription in E. coli. This inhibition can be relieved by adding lactose or isopropyl-β-D-thiogalactopyranoside (IPTG). lac repressor encoded by lacI
   6175..6205    -  promoter       lac promoter: promoter for the E. coli lac operon
   6220..6241    -  protein_bind   CAP binding site: CAP binding activates transcription in the presence of cAMP. E. coli catabolite activator protein
   6254..6346    -  CDS            lacI (fragment): lac repressor; lacI; The lac repressor binds to the lac operator to inhibit transcription in E. coli. This inhibition can be relieved by adding lactose or isopropyl-β-D-thiogalactopyranoside (IPTG).
   6529..7117    -  rep_origin     ori: high-copy-number ColE1/pMB1/pBR322/pUC origin of replication
   7288..8148    -  CDS            AmpR: β-lactamase; bla; confers resistance to ampicillin, carbenicillin, and related antibiotics
   8149..8253    -  promoter       AmpR promoter: bla
   8306..8734    -  rep_origin     f1 ori (sequence partly withheld): f1 bacteriophage origin of replication; arrow indicates direction of (+) strand synthesis
   8739..8896    -  CDS            lacZα (fragment): LacZα fragment of β-galactosidase; lacZ fragment
   8899..8917    +  promoter       T7 promoter: promoter for bacteriophage T7 RNA polymerase
