[The description below was written by a language model from this plasmid's Addgene catalogue record and pLannotate feature annotations shown in this document.]
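Description:
pLBS.CAG-Q2m is a lentiviral transfer plasmid built on the pLBS.CAG backbone for delivering the genetically encoded ATP sensor QUEEN-2m into mammalian cells. In bacteria it is maintained through a high-copy ColE1/pUC-type origin and selected with ampicillin via the β-lactamase gene. pBluescript-derived remnants (f1 ori, lacZα fragment, lac promoter/operator, T3 and T7 promoters) are also present.

The viral portion has a third-generation-style layout. An RSV promoter replaces the U3 region to drive a truncated HIV-1 5' LTR, followed by the Ψ packaging signal with a gag fragment, the Rev response element for Rev-dependent nuclear export of the genomic RNA, and the cPPT/CTS element that aids nuclear import of the reverse-transcribed genome. The downstream LTR is also annotated as truncated, consistent with a self-inactivating design, and is followed by an SV40 polyadenylation signal.

The internal expression cassette uses the CAG promoter (CMV enhancer, chicken β-actin promoter and chimeric β-actin/β-globin intron) for strong constitutive expression, with a WPRE after the coding sequence to enhance transcript stability and expression. The insert is a synthetic fusion in which a circularly permuted EGFP is embedded within the ε subunit of bacterial F-type ATP synthase; the feature table detects a Bacillus subtilis-like atpC fragment upstream and a Bacillus PS3-like fragment downstream of the fluorescent protein. ATP binding to the ε subunit is what alters the fluorescence of such sensors. The record describes this variant as the QUEEN sensor suited for use at 25 °C, making the construct useful for stable transduction and ATP imaging in cells studied at that temperature.
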