Addgene plasmid #129330: pLBS.CAG-Q2m
Purpose: QUEEN ATP sensor for 25degC, lentivirus
Depositing lab: Yasushi Okada. Depositing organization: RIKEN Center for Biosystems Dynamics Research, Kobe.
Backbone
  Vector backbone: pLBS.CAG
  Vector type: Lentiviral
Growth in bacteria
  Bacterial resistance: Ampicillin, 100 μg/mL
  Growth temperature: 37°C
  Growth strain: NEB Stable
  Copy number: High Copy
Gene/Insert
  Gene/Insert name: QUEEN-2m
  Species: Synthetic
  Cloning method: Restriction Enzyme; 5′ cloning site Unknown (unknown if destroyed)
Terms and licenses: Academic/Nonprofit Terms; Industry Terms: Not Available to Industry
Depositor comments: Depositor Adm #1105
How to cite: pLBS.CAG-Q2m was a gift from Yasushi Okada (Addgene plasmid # 129330 ; http://n2t.net/addgene:129330 ; RRID:Addgene_129330)
